>Addgene plasmid #107956 | pTSaraSZ | addgene full sequence | sequence record 207477 | Addgene NGS Result
ATCGATGCATAATGTGCCTGTCAAATGGACGAAGCAGGGATTCTGCAAACCCTATGCTACTCCGTCAAGC
CGTCAATTGTCTGATTCGTTACCAATTATGACAACTTGACGGCTACATCATTCACTTTTTCTTCACAACC
GGCACGGAACTCGCTCGGGCTGGCCCCGGTGCATTTTTTAAATACCCGCGAGAAATAGAGTTGATCGTCA
AAACCAACATTGCGACCGACGGTGGCGATAGGCATCCGGGTGGTGCTCAAAAGCAGCTTCGCCTGGCTGA
TACGTTGGTCCTCGCGCCAGCTTAAGACGCTAATCCCTAACTGCTGGCGGAAAAGATGTGACAGACGCGA
CGGCGACAAGCAAACATGCTGTGCGACGCTGGCGATATCAAAATTGCTGTCTGCCAGGTGATCGCTGATG
TACTGACAAGCCTCGCGTACCCGATTATCCATCGGTGGATGGAGCGACTCGTTAATCGCTTCCATGCGCC
GCAGTAACAATTGCTCAAGCAGATTTATCGCCAGCAGCTCCGAATAGCGCCCTTCCCCTTGCCCGGCGTT
AATGATTTGCCCAAACAGGTCGCTGAAATGCGGCTGGTGCGCTTCATCCGGGCGAAAGAACCCCGTATTG
GCAAATATTGACGGCCAGTTAAGCCATTCATGCCAGTAGGCGCGCGGACGAAAGTAAACCCACTGGTGAT
ACCATTCGCGAGCCTCCGGATGACGACCGTAGTGATGAATCTCTCCTGGCGGGAACAGCAAAATATCACC
CGGTCGGCAAACAAATTCTCGTCCCTGATTTTTCACCACCCCCTGACCGCGAATGGTGAGATTGAGAATA
TAACCTTTCATTCCCAGCGGTCGGTCGATAAAAAAATCGAGATAACCGTTGGCCTCAATCGGCGTTAAAC
CCGCCACCAGATGGGCATTAAACGAGTATCCCGGCAGCAGGGGATCATTTTGCGCTTCAGCCATACTTTT
CATACTCCCGCCATTCAGAGAAGAAACCAATTGTCCATATTGCATCAGACATTGCCGTCACTGCGTCTTT
TACTGGCTCTTCTCGCTAACCAAACCGGTAACCCCGCTTATTAAAAGCATTCTGTAACAAAGCGGGACCA
AAGCCATGACAAAAACGCGTAATTTCAACACGAGCCAAAATAATAAAAAAGCAGGATTAATAATCTGGCT
TTTTATATTCTCTCTCTAGTATATAAACGCAGAAAGGCCCACCCGAAGGTGAGCCAGTGTGATCCAAGCC
AGCTCGATATCCGTCGGCTTGAACGAATTGTTAGACATTATTTGTAAGCTTCGATTTCTTTACGCAGGTT
CGCGATTTTCTGCTTCAGTTGTTCACGTTTCTGTTTCAGCTGTTCGATACGGTTGCGCAGTTCCGCTTTT
TTGGATTTCAGTTCTTCTTTTTCGTTGGATCCACCACCTGAACCTCCGTTCTTGTAGACGTGCCCTACGC
GCTTGTTGAGTTGTTCCTCAACGTTTTTCTTGAAGTGCTTAGCTTCAAGGTCACGGATACGACCGAAGCG
AGCCTCGTCCTCAATGGCCCGACCGATTGCGCTTGCTACAGCCTGAACGGTTGTATTGTCAGCACTGGTT
AGGCAAGCCAGAGTGGTCTTAATGGTGATGTACGCTACGGCTTCCGGCTTGATTTCTTGCAGGAACTGGA
AGGCTGTCGGGCGCTTGCCGCGCTTAGCTTTCACTTCCTCAAACCAGTCGTTGATGCGTGCAATCATCTT
AGGGAGTAGGGTAGTGATGAGAGGCTTGGCGGCAGCGTTATCCGCAACCTCACCAGCTTTAAGTTGACGC
TCAAACATCTTGCGGAAGCGTGCTTCACCCATCTCGTAAGACTCATGCTCAAGGGCCAACTGTTCGCGAG
CTAAACGCTCACCGTAATGGTCAGCCAGAGTGTTGAACGGGATAGCAGCCAGTTCGATGTCAGAGAAGTC
GTTCTTAGCGATGTTAATCGTGTTCATATTAGAAAAAGAATGTTATTAAGTAAGTCTTTCTAGAGCTCGC
TAGCCCAAAAAAACGGGTATGGAGAAACAGTAGAGAGTTGCGATAAAAAGCGTCAGGTAGGATCCGCTAA
TCTTATGGATAAAAATGCTATGGCATAGCAAAGTGTGACGCCGTGCAAATAATCAATGTCCTAGGACTTT
TCTGCCGTGATTATAGACACTTTTGTCGCGATGTTGTGTCTAATTTTGAAGTTAACTTTGATTCCATTCT
TTTGTTTGTCTGCCATGATGTATACATTGTGTGAGTTATAGTTGTATTCCAATTTGTGTCCAAGAATGTT
TCCATCTTCTTTAAAATCAATACCTTTTAACTCGATTCTATTAACAAGGGTATCACCTTCAAACTTGACT
TCAGCACGTGTCTTGTAGTTTCCGTCATCTTTGAAAAATATAGTTCTTTCCTGTACATAACCTTCGGGCA
CTCGAGACATTGATTATTTGCACGGCGTCACACTTTGCTATGCCATAGCATTTTTATCCATAAGATTAGC
GGATCCTACCTGACGCTTTTTATCGCAACTCTCTACTGTTTCTCCATACCCGTTTTTTTGGGCTAGCACT
AGTGGAGCCCTATATATAAAGATCAGGGCCAGGTATGAGCATCGCGGCGACCCTGGAGAACGATCTGGCG
CGTCTGGAAAACGAAAACGCTCGTCTCGAAAAAGACATCGCGAACCTGGAACGTGACCTGGCGAAACTGG
AGCGTGAAGAAGCGTACTTCGGAGGTTCAGGTGGTAAGAAAGCATTTATGCAAGTTGTCGAGGCTGACAT
GCTCTCTAAGGGTCTACTCGGTGGCGAGGCGTGGTCTTCGTGGCATAAGGAAGACTCTATTCATGTAGGA
GTACGCTGCATCGAGATGCTCATTGAGTCAACCGGAATGGTTAGCTTACACCGCCAAAATGCTGGCGTAG
TAGGTCAAGACTCTGAGACTATCGAACTCGCACCTGAATACGCTGAGGCTATCGCAACCCGTGCAGGTGC
GCTGGCTGGCATCTCTCCGATGTTCCAACCTTGCGTAGTTCCTCCTAAGCCGTGGACTGGCATTACTGGT
GGTGGCTATTGGGCTAACGGTCGTCGTCCTCTGGCGCTGGTGCGTACTCACAGTAAGAAAGCACTGATGC
GCTACGAAGACGTTTACATGCCTGAGGTGTACAAAGCGATTAACATTGCGCAAAACACCGCATGGAAAAT
CAACAAGAAAGTCCTAGCGGTCGCCAACGTAATCACCAAGTGGAAGCATTGTCCGGTCGAGGACATCCCT
GCGATTGAGCGTGAAGAACTCCCGATGAAACCGGAAGACATCGACATGAATCCTGAGGCTCTCACCGCGT
GGAAACGTGCTGCCGCTGCTGTGTACCGCAAGGACAAGGCTCGCAAGTCTCGCCGTATCAGCCTTGAGTT
CATGCTTGAGCAAGCCAATAAGTTTGCTAACCATAAGGCCATCTGGTTCCCTTACAACATGGACTGGCGC
GGTCGTGTTTACGCTGTGTCAATGTTCAACCCGCAAGGTAACGATATGACCAAAGGACTGCTTACGCTGG
CGAAAGGTAAACCAATCGGTAAGGAAGGTTACTACTGGCTGAAAATCCACGGTGCAAACTGTGCGGGTGT
CGATAAGGTTCCGTTCCCTGAGCGCATCAAGTTCATTGAGGAAAACCACGAGAACATCATGGCTTGCGCT
AAGTCTCCACTGGAGAACACTTGGTGGGCTGAGCAAGATTCTCCGTTCTGCTTCCTTGCGTTCTGCTTTG
AGTACGCTGGGGTACAGCACCACGGCCTGAGCTATAACTGCTCCCTTCCGCTGGCGTTTGACGGGTCTTG
CTCTGGCATCCAGCACTTCTCCGCGATGCTCCGAGATGAGGTAGGTGGTCGCGCGGTTAACTTGCTTCCT
AGTGAAACCGTTCAGGACATCTACGGGATTGTTGCTAAGAAAGTCAACGAGATTCTACAAGCAGACGCAA
TCAATGGGACCGATAACGAAGTAGTTACCGTGACCGATGAGAACACTGGTGAAATCTCTGAGAAAGTCAA
GCTGGGCACTAAGGCACTGGCTGGTCAATGGCTGGCTTACGGTGTTACTCGCAGTGTGACTAAGCGTTCA
GTCATGACGCTGGCTTACGGGTCCAAAGAGTTCGGCTTCCGTCAACAAGTGCTGGAAGATACCATTCAGC
CAGCTATTGATTCCGGCAAGGGTCTGATGTTCACTCAGCCGAATCAGGCTGCTGGATACATGGCTAAGCT
GATTTGGGAATCTGTGAGCGTGACGGTGGTAGCTGCGGTTGAAGCAATGAACTGGCTTAAGTCTGCTGCT
AAGCTGCTGGCTGCTGAGGTCAAAGATAAGAAGACTGGAGAGATTCTTCGCAAGCGTTGCGCTGTGCATT
GGGTAACTCCTGATGGTTTCCCTGTGTGGCAGGAATACAAGAAGCCTATTCAGACGCGCTTGAACCTGAT
GTTCCTCGGTCAGTTCCGCTTACAGCCTACCATTAACACCAACAAAGATAGCGAGATTGATGCACACAAA
CAGGAGTCTGGTATCGCTCCTAACTTTGTACACAGCCAAGACGGTAGCCACCTTCGTAAGACTGTAGTGT
GGGCACACGAGAAGTACGGAATCGAATCTTTTGCACTGATTCACGACTCCTTCGGTACCATTCCGGCTGA
CGCTGCGAACCTGTTCAAAGCAGTGCGCGAAACTATGGTTGACACATATGAGTCTTGTGATGTACTGGCT
GATTTCTACGACCAGTTCGCTGACCAGTTGCACGAGTCTCAATTGGACAAAATGCCAGCACTTCCGGCTA
AAGGTAACTTGAACCTCCGTGACATCTTAGAGTCGGACTTCGCGTTCGCGTAATCTAGAGTCGACCTGCA
GGCATGCAAGCTTGGCTGTTTTGGCGGATGAGAGAAGATTTTCAGCCTGATACAGATTAAATCAGAACGC
AGAAGCGGTCTGATAAAACAGAATTTGCCTGGCGGCAGTAGCGCGGTGGTCCCACCTGACCCCATGCCGA
ACTCAGAAGTGAAACGCCGTAGCGCCGATGGTAGTGTGGGGTCTCCCCATGCGAGAGTAGGGAACTGCCA
GGCATCAAATAAAACGAAAGGCTCAGTCGAAAGACTGGGCCTTTCGTTTTATCTGTTGTTTGTCGGTGAA
CGCTCTCCTGAGTAGGACAAATCCGCCGGGAGCGGATTTGAACGTTGCGAAGCAACGGCCCGGAGGGTGG
CGGGCAGGACGCCCGCCATAAACTGCCAGGCATCAAATTAAGCAGAAGGCCATCCTGACGGATGGCCTTT
TTGCGTTTCTACAAACTCTTTTGTTTATTTTTCTAAATACATTCAAATATGTATCCGCTCATGAGACAAT
AACCCTGATAAATGCTTCAATAATATTGAAAAAGGAAGAGTATGAGTATTCAACATTTCCGTGTCGCCCT
TATTCCCTTTTTTGCGGCATTTTGCCTTCCTGTTTTTGCTCACCCAGAAACGCTGGTGAAAGTAAAAGAT
GCTGAAGATCAGTTGGGTGCAGCAAACTATTAACTGGCGAACTACTTACTCTAGCTTCCCGGCAACAATT
AATAGACTGGATGGAGGCGGATAAAGTTGCAGGACCACTTCTGCGCTCGGCCCTTCCGGCTGGCTGGTTT
ATTGCTGATAAATCTGGAGCCGGTGAGCGTGGGTCTCGCGGTATCATTGCAGCACTGGGGCCAGATGGTA
AGCCCTCCCGTATCGTAGTTATCTACACGACGGGGAGTCAGGCAACTATGGATGAACGAAATAGACAGAT
CGCTGAGATAGGTGCCTCACTGATTAAGCATTGGTAACTGTCAGACCAAGTTTACTCATATATACTTTAG
ATTGATT
[125 nt withheld, positions 5888-6012]
C
[141 nt withheld, positions 6014-6154]
CCTTTGACGTTGGAGTCCACGTTCTTT
[37 nt withheld, positions 6182-6218]
ACCCTATCTCGGGCTATTCTTTTGATTTATAAGGGATTTTGCCGATTTCGGCCTATTGGTTAAAAAATGA
GCTGATTTAACAAAAATTTAACGCGAATTTTAACAAAATATTAACGTTTACAATTTAAAAGGATCTAGGT
GAAGATCCTTTTTGATAATCTCATGACCAAAATCCCTTAACGTGAGTTTTCGTTCCACTGAGCGTCAGAC
CCCGTAGAAAAGATCAAAGGATCTTCTTGAGATCCTTTTTTTCTGCGCGTAATCTGCTGCTTGCAAACAA
AAAAACCACCGCTACCAGCGGTGGTTTGTTTGCCGGATCAAGAGCTACCAACTCTTTTTCCGAAGGTAAC
TGGCTTCAGCAGAGCGCAGATACCAAATACTGTCCTTCTAGTGTAGCCGTAGTTAGGCCACCACTTCAAG
AACTCTGTAGCACCGCCTACATACCTCGCTCTGCTAATCCTGTTACCAGTCAGGCATTTGAGAAGCACAC
GGTCACACTGCTTCCGGTAGTCAATAAACCGGTAAACCAGCAATAGACATAAGCGGCTATTTAACGACCC
TGCCCTGAACCGACGACCGGGTCGAATTTGCTTTCGAATTTCTGCCATTCATCCGCTTATTATCACTTAT
TCAGGCGTAGCAACCAGGCGTTTAAGGGCACCAATAACTGCCTTAAAAAAATTACGCCCCGCCCTGCCAC
TCATCGCAGTACTGTTGTAATTCATTAAGCATTCTGCCGACATGGAAGCCATCACAAACGGCATGATGAA
CCTGAATCGCCAGCGGCATCAGCACCTTGTCGCCTTGCGTATAATATTTGCCCATGGTGAAAACGGGGGC
GAAGAAGTTGTCCATATTGGCCACGTTTAAATCAAAACTGGTGAAACTCACCCAGGGATTGGCTGAGACG
AAAAACATATTCTCAATAAACCCTTTAGGGAAATAGGCCAGGTTTTCACCGTAACACGCCACATCTTGCG
AATATATGTGTAGAAACTGCCGGAAATCGTCGTGGTATTCACTCCAGAGCGATGAAAACGTTTCAGTTTG
CTCATGGAAAACGGTGTAACAAGGGTGAACACTATCCCATATCACCAGCTCACCGTCTTTCATTGCCATA
CGGAATTCCGGATGAGCATTCATCAGGCGGGCAAGAATGTGAATAAAGGCCGGATAAAACTTGTGCTTAT
TTTTCTTTACGGTCTTTAAAAAGGCCGTAATATCCAGCTGAACGGTCTGGTTATAGGTACATTGAGCAAC
TGACTGAAATGCCTCAAAATGTTCTTTACGATGCCATTGGGATATATCAACGGTGGTATATCCAGTGATT
TTTTTCTCCATTTTAGCTTCCTTAGCTCCTGAAAATCTCGATAACTCAAAAAATACGCCCGGTAGTGATC
TTATTTCATTATGGTGAAAGTTGGAACCTCTTACGTGCCGATCAACGTCTCATTTTCGCCAAAAGTTGGC
CCAGGGCTTCCCGGTATCAACAGGGACACCAGGATTTATTTATTCTGCGAAGTGATCTTCCGTCACAGGT
ATTTATTCGGCGCAAAGTGCGTCGGGTGATGCTGCCAACTTACTGATTTAGTGTATGATGGTGTTTTTGA
GGTGCTCCAGTGGCTTCTGTTTCTATCAGCTGTCCCTCCTGTTCAGCTACTGACGGGGTGGTGCGTAACG
GCAAAAGCACCGCCGGACATCAGCGCTAGCGGAGTGTATACTGGCTTACTATGTTGGCACTGATGAGGGT
GTCAGTGAAGTGCTTCATGTGGCAGGAGAAAAAAGGCTGCACCGGTGCGTCAGCAGAATATGTGATACAG
GATATATTCCGCTTCCTCGCTCACTGACTCGCTACGCTCTGTCGTTCGACTGCGGCGAGCGGAAATGGCT
TACGAACGGGGCGGAGATTTCCTGGAAGATGCCAGGAAGATACTTAACAGGGAAGTGAGAGGGCCGCGGC
AAAGCCGTTTTTCCATAGGCTCCGCCCCCCTGACAAGCATCACGAAATCTGACGCTCAAATCAGTGGTGG
CGAAACCCGACAGGACTATAAAGATACCAGGCGTTTCCCCCTGGCGGCTCCCTCGTGCGCTCTCCTGTTC
CTGCCTTTCGGTTTACCGGTGTCATTCCGCTGTTATGGCCGCGTTTGTCTCATTCCACGCCTGACACTCA
GTTCCGGGTAGGCAGTTCGCTCCAAGCTGGACTGTATGCACGAACCCCCCGTTCAGTCCGACCGCTGCGC
CTTATCCGGTAACTATCGTCTTGAGTCCAACCCGGAAAGACATGCAAAAGCACCACTGGCAGCAGCCACT
GGTAATTGATTTAGAGGAGTTAGTCTTGAAGTCATGCGCCGGTTAAGGCTAAACTGAAAGGACAAGTTTT
GGTGACTGCGCTCCTCCAAGCCAGTTACCTCGGTTCAAAGAGTTGGTAGCTCAGAGAACCTTCGAAAAAC
CGCCCTGCAAGGCGGTTTTTTCGTTTTCAGAGCAAGAGATTACGCGCAGACCAAAACGATCTCAAGAAGA
TCATCTTATTAATCAGATAAAATATTTCTAGGCTCATGAGCCCGAAGTGGCGAGCCCGATCTTCCCCATC
GGTGATGTCGGCGATATAGGCGCCAGCAACCGCACCTGTGGCGCCGGTGATGCCGGCCACGATGCGTCCG
GCGTAGAGGATCTGCTCATGTTTGACAGCTTATC
Features (pLannotate 1.2.2; 24 found; start..end, strand, type, name):
     96..974     -  CDS            araC: L-arabinose regulatory protein; araC
   1001..1142    +  promoter       araBAD promoter (fragment): araBAD; promoter of the L-arabinose operon of E. coli; the araC regulatory gene is transcribed in the opposite direction (Guzman et al., 1995)
   1218..1245    -  terminator     T7Te terminator: phage T7 early transcription terminator
   1451..1987    -  CDS            RPOL_BPT7 (fragment): Experimental evidence at protein level: Swiss-Prot protein existence level 1. Highly processive DNA-dependent RNA polymerase that catalyzes the transcription of class II and class III viral genes. Recognizes a specific promoter sequence and enters first into an 'abortive phase' where very short transcripts are synthesized and released before proceeding to the processive transcription of long RNA chains. Unwinds the double-stranded DNA to expose the coding strand for templating. Participates in the initiation of viral DNA replication presumably by making primers accessible to the DNA polymerase
   2049..2196    -  promoter       araBAD promoter (fragment): araBAD; promoter of the L-arabinose operon of E. coli; the araC regulatory gene is transcribed in the opposite direction (Guzman et al., 1995)
   2200..2457    -  CDS            (3-F)Tyr-EGFP (fragment): (3-F)Tyr-EGFP is a basic (constitutively fluorescent) green fluorescent protein published in 2004, derived from Aequorea victoria.
   2457..2567    +  promoter       araBAD promoter (fragment): araBAD; promoter of the L-arabinose operon of E. coli; the araC regulatory gene is transcribed in the opposite direction (Guzman et al., 1995)
   2766..4880    +  CDS            RPOL_BPT7 (fragment): Experimental evidence at protein level: Swiss-Prot protein existence level 1. Highly processive DNA-dependent RNA polymerase that catalyzes the transcription of class II and class III viral genes. Recognizes a specific promoter sequence and enters first into an 'abortive phase' where very short transcripts are synthesized and released before proceeding to the processive transcription of long RNA chains. Unwinds the double-stranded DNA to expose the coding strand for templating. Participates in the initiation of viral DNA replication presumably by making primers accessible to the DNA polymerase
   4884..4913    +  misc_feature   MCS (fragment): pUC18/19 multiple cloning site
   4997..5112    +  ncRNA          5S rRNA: Accession: RF00001 - 5S ribosomal RNA
   5116..5202    +  terminator     rrnB T1 terminator: Escherichia coli rrnB; transcription terminator T1 from the E. coli rrnB gene
   5294..5321    +  terminator     rrnB T2 terminator: transcription terminator T2 from the E. coli rrnB gene
   5340..5431    +  promoter       AmpR promoter: bla
   5432..5551    +  CDS            AmpR (fragment): β-lactamase; bla; confers resistance to ampicillin, carbenicillin, and related antibiotics
   5552..5846    +  CDS            bla(M) (fragment): β-lactamase lacking the signal sequence; bla(M); allows cytosolic expression of β-lactamase
   5889..6269    +  rep_origin     M13 ori (sequence partly withheld): M13 bacteriophage origin of replication; arrow indicates direction of (+) strand synthesis
   6455..6688    +  rep_origin     ori (fragment): high-copy-number ColE1/pMB1/pBR322/pUC origin of replication
   6900..7559    -  CDS            CmR: chloramphenicol acetyltransferase; cat; confers resistance to chloramphenicol
   7560..7662    -  promoter       cat promoter: promoter of the E. coli cat gene encoding chloramphenicol acetyltransferase
   7783..7926    +  mobile_element IS1 (fragment): prokaryotic transposable element IS1
   8045..8100    -  rep_origin     RSF ori (fragment): Plasmids containing the RSF 1030 origin of replication can be propagated in E. coli cells that contain additional plasmids with compatible origins.
   8188..8733    -  rep_origin     p15A ori: Plasmids containing the medium-copy-number p15A origin of replication can be propagated in E. coli cells that contain a second plasmid with the ColE1 origin.
   8770..8890    -  CDS            TcR (fragment): tetracycline efflux protein; tet; confers resistance to tetracycline
   8900..6       +  promoter       tet promoter (fragment) (across the origin): E. coli promoter for tetracycline efflux protein gene
