[The description below was written by a language model from this plasmid's Addgene catalogue record and pLannotate feature annotations shown in this document.]
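Description:
pTSaraSZ is a bacterial expression plasmid for synthetic biology, built on the pBAD33 backbone and carrying an arabinose-inducible, split version of T7 RNA polymerase whose halves are fused to SynZIP 17/18 interaction domains. It replicates in E. coli from the p15A origin, listed as low copy and compatible with ColE1-type plasmids, and is selected with chloramphenicol through the cat gene and its own promoter. The annotation also picks up backbone remnants typical of pBAD33: an M13 phage origin, truncated β-lactamase and tetracycline-resistance fragments, and short IS1, ColE1-like and RSF origin fragments. None of these appears to be a complete functional unit.

The regulatory module consists of araC, encoding the L-arabinose-responsive regulator, transcribed divergently from an araBAD promoter region. The feature table shows three araBAD promoter fragments and two separate matches to T7 RNA polymerase. A short match of about 540 nt lies on the reverse strand, downstream of one araBAD fragment and followed by a T7Te terminator. A long match of about 2.1 kb lies on the forward strand, downstream of another araBAD fragment and followed by the rrnB T1 and T2 terminators. This fits two divergently arranged, arabinose-controlled units, each encoding one polymerase fragment. The SynZIP coiled-coil domains are not annotated, so which fragment bears which domain is not stated. They are presumably there to bring the fragments together into an active enzyme. A short GFP-like fragment sits between the two promoters, and its role is not explained in the record.

On arabinose addition, both halves should be expressed and drive transcription from T7 promoters supplied elsewhere. The associated work concerns programmed hierarchical patterning of bacterial populations.
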