Addgene plasmid #107956: pTSaraSZ
Purpose: Arabinose-inducible split T7RNAP with SynZIP domains 17/18
Depositing lab: Jim Haseloff. Depositing organization: University of Cambridge. Publication: Programmed hierarchical patterning of bacterial populations. Boehm CR, Grant PK, Haseloff J. Nat Commun. 2018 Feb 22;9(1):776. doi: 10.1038/s41467-018-03069-3. PubMed 29472537.
Backbone
  Vector backbone: pBAD33
  Vector type: Bacterial Expression, Synthetic Biology
Growth in bacteria
  Bacterial resistance: Chloramphenicol, 25 μg/mL
  Growth temperature: 37°C
  Growth strain: Top10
  Copy number: Low Copy
Gene/Insert
  Gene/Insert name: T7RNAP (modified)
  Species: Synthetic
  Cloning method: Gibson Cloning
Terms and licenses: Academic/Nonprofit Terms; Industry Terms: Not Available to Industry
Depositor comments: Please visit https://www.biorxiv.org/content/early/2017/10/17/204925 for bioRxiv preprint.
How to cite: pTSaraSZ was a gift from Jim Haseloff (Addgene plasmid # 107956 ; http://n2t.net/addgene:107956 ; RRID:Addgene_107956)
